Addgene plasmid #142357: TFORF2691
Purpose: Lentiviral vector for overexpressing transcription factor ORFs with unique 24-bp barcodes. Barcodes facilitate identification of transcription factors in pooled screens.
Depositing lab: Feng Zhang. Depositing organization: Broad Institute. Publication: A transcription factor atlas of directed differentiation. Joung J, Ma S, Tay T, Geiger-Schuller KR, Kirchgatterer PC, Verdine VK, Guo B, Arias-Garcia MA, Allen WE, Singh A, Kuksenko O, Abudayyeh OO, Gootenberg JS, Fu Z, Macrae RK, Buenrostro JD, Regev A, Zhang F. Cell. 2023 Jan 5;186(1):209-229.e26. doi: 10.1016/j.cell.2022.11.026. PubMed 36608654.
Backbone
  Vector backbone: pLX_TRC317
  Backbone manufacturer: Broad Institute Genetic Perturbation Platform
  Backbone size w/o insert (bp): 8264
  Vector type: Mammalian Expression, Lentiviral
  Selectable markers: Puromycin
Growth in bacteria
  Bacterial resistance: Ampicillin, 100 μg/mL
  Growth temperature: 37°C
  Growth strain: NEB Stable
  Copy number: High Copy
Gene/Insert
  Gene/Insert name: TEAD2
  Species: H. sapiens (human)
  Insert size (bp): 1061
  Entrez Gene: TEAD2 (a.k.a. ETF, TEAD-2, TEF-4, TEF4)
  Promoter: EF1a
  Cloning method: Unknown
  Sequencing primers: 5′ GGGTGGAGACTGAAGTTAGGCCAG; 3′ CACATAGCGTAAAAGGAGCAACATAG
Terms and licenses: Academic/Nonprofit Terms; Industry Terms: Not Available to Industry
Depositor comments: NM_001256662,ENST00000539846 . The transcription factor ORF portion of this plasmid was synthesized by Genewiz. Please test multiple small colonies in case of plasmid recombination. To make this collection available in a timely manner, a portion of this collection was not fully sequenced by Addgene. If an Addgene verified full plasmid sequence is not available, please contact us prior to placing an order to request the full sequence.
How to cite: TFORF2691 was a gift from Feng Zhang (Addgene plasmid # 142357 ; http://n2t.net/addgene:142357 ; RRID:Addgene_142357)
