[The description below was written by a language model from this plasmid's Addgene catalogue record and pLannotate feature annotations shown in this document.]
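Description:
TFORF2691 is a lentiviral mammalian expression plasmid built on the pLX_TRC317 backbone, carrying a human TEAD2 open reading frame as one member of a barcoded transcription factor ORF collection. It is propagated in E. coli through a high-copy ColE1/pUC-type origin with ampicillin selection (AmpR under its own bla promoter), and it also contains an f1 origin plus residual lac and phage T7/T3 promoter elements from the cloning backbone. The depositor notes that the plasmid can recombine during propagation, as is common for LTR-containing vectors.

The viral portion has a third-generation, self-inactivating layout. An RSV promoter drives a truncated HIV-1 5' LTR, followed by the Ψ packaging signal with a gag fragment, the Rev response element for Rev-dependent export of genomic RNA, a cPPT/CTS, and a ΔU3 3' LTR followed by an SV40 poly(A) signal. Within the provirus, an SV40 early promoter/origin segment drives puromycin N-acetyltransferase for selection of transduced cells, and a separate EF-1α promoter drives TEAD2, a TEA-domain factor (also called TEF-4) that acts in Hippo pathway transcriptional output. A WPRE downstream of the ORF enhances transcript expression.

The catalogue entry describes a unique 24-bp barcode associated with each ORF. The feature table does not annotate it, so its exact position is not stated; the short "U6 promoter" fragment between the ORF and WPRE appears to be only a partial sequence match. The barcode allows the overexpressed factor to be identified in pooled screens, such as those used to find drivers of directed differentiation. The ORF portion was synthesized and corresponds to a specific TEAD2 transcript isoform.
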