Features (pLannotate 1.2.2; 31 found; start..end, strand, type, name):
      5..231     +  promoter       RSV promoter: Rous sarcoma virus enhancer/promoter
    232..412     +  LTR            5' LTR (truncated): truncated 5' long terminal repeat (LTR) from HIV-1
    459..584     +  misc_feature   HIV-1 Ψ: packaging signal of human immunodeficiency virus type 1
    568..931     +  CDS            HIV-1 gag (fragment): gag protein from human immunodeficiency virus 1; gag
   1077..1310    +  misc_feature   RRE: The Rev response element (RRE) of HIV-1 allows for Rev-dependent mRNA export from the nucleus to the cytoplasm.
   1687..1713    +  CDS            Rev (fragment): human immunodeficiency virus 1 (HIV-1) Rev protein; rev; enhances nuclear export of unspliced and incompletely spliced viral mRNAs
   1720..1743    +  promoter       SV40 promoter (fragment): SV40 early promoter
   1744..1815    +  promoter       SV40 promoter (fragment): SV40 enhancer and early promoter
   1839..1974    +  rep_origin     SV40 ori: SV40 origin of replication
   2020..2616    +  CDS            PuroR (fragment): puromycin N-acetyltransferase; pac from Streptomyces; confers resistance to puromycin
   2665..2782    +  misc_feature   cPPT/CTS: central polypurine tract and central termination sequence of HIV-1
   2847..2913    +  CDS            small t antigen (fragment): SV40 (simian virus 40) small t antigen
   2920..4098    +  promoter       EF-1α promoter: strong constitutive promoter for human elongation factor EF-1α
   4112..5071    +  CDS            TEAD2 (fragment): TEAD2_HUMAN - Also known as TEF4. Experimental evidence at protein level: Swiss-Prot protein existence level 1. Transcription factor which plays a key role in the Hippo signaling pathway, a pathway involved in organ size control and tumor suppression by restricting proliferation and promoting apoptosis. The core of this pathway is composed of a kinase cascade wherein MST1/MST2, in complex with its regulatory protein SAV1, phosphorylates and activates LATS1/2 in complex with its regulatory protein MOB1, which in turn phosphorylates and inactivates YAP1 oncoprotein and WWTR1/TAZ. Acts by mediati
   5087..5140    +  promoter       U6 promoter (fragment): RNA polymerase III promoter for human U6 snRNA
   5182..5770    +  misc_feature   WPRE: woodchuck hepatitis virus posttranscriptional regulatory element
   5821..5840    +  misc_feature   cPPT/CTS (fragment): central polypurine tract and central termination sequence of HIV-1
   5842..6075    +  LTR            3' LTR (ΔU3): self-inactivating 3' long terminal repeat (LTR) from HIV-1
   6153..6274    +  polyA_signal   SV40 poly(A) signal: SV40 polyadenylation signal
   6314..6449    +  rep_origin     SV40 ori: SV40 origin of replication
   6470..6488    -  promoter       T7 promoter: promoter for bacteriophage T7 RNA polymerase
   6496..6651    +  CDS            lacZα (fragment): LacZα fragment of β-galactosidase; lacZ fragment
   6656..7084    +  rep_origin     f1 ori (sequence partly withheld): f1 bacteriophage origin of replication; arrow indicates direction of (+) strand synthesis
   7137..7241    +  promoter       AmpR promoter: bla
   7242..8102    +  CDS            AmpR: β-lactamase; bla; confers resistance to ampicillin, carbenicillin, and related antibiotics
   8273..8861    +  rep_origin     ori: high-copy-number ColE1/pMB1/pBR322/pUC origin of replication
   9044..9136    +  CDS            lacI (fragment): lac repressor; lacI; The lac repressor binds to the lac operator to inhibit transcription in E. coli. This inhibition can be relieved by adding lactose or isopropyl-β-D-thiogalactopyranoside (IPTG).
   9149..9170    +  protein_bind   CAP binding site: CAP binding activates transcription in the presence of cAMP. E. coli catabolite activator protein
   9185..9215    +  promoter       lac promoter: promoter for the E. coli lac operon
   9223..9239    +  protein_bind   lac operator: The lac repressor binds to the lac operator to inhibit transcription in E. coli. This inhibition can be relieved by adding lactose or isopropyl-β-D-thiogalactopyranoside (IPTG). lac repressor encoded by lacI
   9284..9302    +  promoter       T3 promoter: promoter for bacteriophage T3 RNA polymerase
>Addgene plasmid #142357 | TFORF2691 | addgene full sequence | sequence record 397142 | Addgene NGS Result
TTAATGTAGTCTTATGCAATACTCTTGTAGTCTTGCAACATGGTAACGATGAGTTAGCAACATGCCTTAC
AAGGAGAGAAAAAGCACCGTGCATGCCGATTGGTGGAAGTAAGGTGGTACGATCGTGCCTTATTAGGAAG
GCAACAGACGGGTCTGACATGGATTGGACGAACCACTGAATTGCCGCATTGCAGAGATATTGTATTTAAG
TGCCTAGCTCGATACATAAACGGGTCTCTCTGGTTAGACCAGATCTGAGCCTGGGAGCTCTCTGGCTAAC
TAGGGAACCCACTGCTTAAGCCTCAATAAAGCTTGCCTTGAGTGCTTCAAGTAGTGTGTGCCCGTCTGTT
GTGTGACTCTGGTAACTAGAGATCCCTCAGACCCTTTTAGTCAGTGTGGAAAATCTCTAGCAGTGGCGCC
CGAACAGGGACTTGAAAGCGAAAGGGAAACCAGAGGAGCTCTCTCGACGCAGGACTCGGCTTGCTGAAGC
GCGCACGGCAAGAGGCGAGGGGCGGCGACTGGTGAGTACGCCAAAAATTTTGACTAGCGGAGGCTAGAAG
GAGAGAGATGGGTGCGAGAGCGTCAGTATTAAGCGGGGGAGAATTAGATCGCGATGGGAAAAAATTCGGT
TAAGGCCAGGGGGAAAGAAAAAATATAAATTAAAACATATAGTATGGGCAAGCAGGGAGCTAGAACGATT
CGCAGTTAATCCTGGCCTGTTAGAAACATCAGAAGGCTGTAGACAAATACTGGGACAGCTACAACCATCC
CTTCAGACAGGATCAGAAGAACTTAGATCATTATATAATACAGTAGCAACCCTCTATTGTGTGCATCAAA
GGATAGAGATAAAAGACACCAAGGAAGCTTTAGACAAGATAGAGGAAGAGCAAAACAAAAGTAAGACCAC
CGCACAGCAAGCGGCCGCTGATCTTCAGACCTGGAGGAGGAGATATGAGGGACAATTGGAGAAGTGAATT
ATATAAATATAAAGTAGTAAAAATTGAACCATTAGGAGTAGCACCCACCAAGGCAAAGAGAAGAGTGGTG
CAGAGAGAAAAAAGAGCAGTGGGAATAGGAGCTTTGTTCCTTGGGTTCTTGGGAGCAGCAGGAAGCACTA
TGGGCGCAGCGTCAATGACGCTGACGGTACAGGCCAGACAATTATTGTCTGGTATAGTGCAGCAGCAGAA
CAATTTGCTGAGGGCTATTGAGGCGCAACAGCATCTGTTGCAACTCACAGTCTGGGGCATCAAGCAGCTC
CAGGCAAGAATCCTGGCTGTGGAAAGATACCTAAAGGATCAACAGCTCCTGGGGATTTGGGGTTGCTCTG
GAAAACTCATTTGCACCACTGCTGTGCCTTGGAATGCTAGTTGGAGTAATAAATCTCTGGAACAGATTTG
GAATCACACGACCTGGATGGAGTGGGACAGAGAAATTAACAATTACACAAGCTTAATACACTCCTTAATT
GAAGAATCGCAAAACCAGCAAGAAAAGAATGAACAAGAATTATTGGAATTAGATAAATGGGCAAGTTTGT
GGAATTGGTTTAACATAACAAATTGGCTGTGGTATATAAAATTATTCATAATGATAGTAGGAGGCTTGGT
AGGTTTAAGAATAGTTTTTGCTGTACTTTCTATAGTGAATAGAGTTAGGCAGGGATATTCACCATTATCG
TTTCAGACCCACCTCCCAACCCCGAGGGGACCCATGCATTGCATCTCAATTAGTCAGCAACCAGGTGTGG
AAAGTCCCCAGGCTCCCCAGCAGGCAGAAGTATGCAAAGCATGCGTCTCAATTAGTCAGCAACCATAGTC
CCGCCCCTAACTCCGCCCATCCCGCCCCTAACTCCGCCCAGTTCCGCCCATTCTCCGCCCCATGGCTGAC
TAATTTTTTTTATTTATGCAGAGGCCGAGGCCGCCTCGGCCTCTGAGCTATTCCAGAAGTAGTGAGGAGG
CTTTTTTGGAGGCCTAGGCTTTTGCAAAAAGCTTTCTAGAGGTACCACCGGAGCTTACCATGACCGAGTA
CAAGCCCACGGTGCGCCTCGCCACCCGCGACGACGTCCCCAGGGCCGTACGCACCCTCGCCGCCGCGTTC
GCCGACTACCCCGCCACGCGCCACACCGTCGATCCGGACCGCCACATCGAGCGGGTCACCGAGCTGCAAG
AACTCTTCCTCACGCGCGTCGGGCTCGACATCGGCAAGGTGTGGGTCGCGGACGACGGCGCCGCCGTGGC
GGTCTGGACCACGCCGGAGAGCGTCGAAGCGGGGGCGGTGTTCGCCGAGATCGGCCCGCGCATGGCCGAG
TTGAGCGGTTCCCGGCTGGCCGCGCAGCAACAGATGGAAGGCCTCCTGGCGCCGCACCGGCCCAAGGAGC
CCGCGTGGTTCCTGGCCACCGTCGGCGTCTCGCCCGACCACCAGGGCAAGGGTCTGGGCAGCGCCGTCGT
GCTCCCCGGAGTGGAGGCGGCCGAGCGCGCCGGGGTGCCCGCCTTCCTGGAGACCTCCGCGCCCCGCAAC
CTCCCCTTCTACGAGCGGCTCGGCTTCACCGTCACCGCCGACGTCGAGGTGCCCGAAGGACCGCGCACCT
GGTGCATGACCCGCAAGCCCGGTGCCAGTTAACGAATTCTAGATCTTGAGACAAATGGCAGTATTCATCC
ACAATTTTAAAAGAAAAGGGGGGATTGGGGGGTACAGTGCAGGGGAAAGAATAGTAGACATAATAGCAAC
AGACATACAAACTAAAGAATTACAAAAACAAATTACAAAAATTCAAAATTTTCGGGTTTATTACAGGGAC
AGCAGAGATCCACTTTGGCGCCGGCTCGAGGCCTGCAGGTGCAAAGATGGATAAAGTTTTAAACAGAGAG
GAATCTTTGCAGCTAATGGACCTTCTAGGTCTTGAAAGGAGTGGGAATTGGCTCCGGTGCCCGTCAGTGG
GCAGAGCGCACATCGCCCACAGTCCCCGAGAAGTTGGGGGGAGGGGTCGGCAATTGAACCGGTGCCTAGA
GAAGGTGGCGCGGGGTAAACTGGGAAAGTGATGTCGTGTACTGGCTCCGCCTTTTTCCCGAGGGTGGGGG
AGAACCGTATATAAGTGCAGTAGTCGCCGTGAACGTTCTTTTTCGCAACGGGTTTGCCGCCAGAACACAG
GTAAGTGCCGTGTGTGGTTCCCGCGGGCCTGGCCTCTTTACGGGTTATGGCCCTTGCGTGCCTTGAATTA
CTTCCACCTGGCTGCAGTACGTGATTCTTGATCCCGAGCTTCGGGTTGGAAGTGGGTGGGAGAGTTCGAG
GCCTTGCGCTTAAGGAGCCCCTTCGCCTCGTGCTTGAGTTGAGGCCTGGCCTGGGCGCTGGGGCCGCCGC
GTGCGAATCTGGTGGCACCTTCGCGCCTGTCTCGCTGCTTTCGATAAGTCTCTAGCCATTTAAAATTTTT
GATGACCTGCTGCGACGCTTTTTTTCTGGCAAGATAGTCTTGTAAATGCGGGCCAAGATCTGCACACTGG
TATTTCGGTTTTTGGGGCCGCGGGCGGCGACGGGGCCCGTGCGTCCCAGCGCACATGTTCGGCGAGGCGG
GGCCTGCGAGCGCGGCCACCGAGAATCGGACGGGGGTAGTCTCAAGCTGGCCGGCCTGCTCTGGTGCCTG
GCCTCGCGCCGCCGTGTATCGCCCCGCCCTGGGCGGCAAGGCTGGCCCGGTCGGCACCAGTTGCGTGAGC
GGAAAGATGGCCGCTTCCCGGCCCTGCTGCAGGGAGCTCAAAATGGAGGACGCGGCGCTCGGGAGAGCGG
GCGGGTGAGTCACCCACACAAAGGAAAAGGGCCTTTCCGTCCTCAGCCGTCGCTTCATGTGACTCCACGG
AGTACCGGGCGCCGTCCAGGCACCTCGATTAGTTCTCGAGCTTTTGGAGTACGTCGTCTTTAGGTTGGGG
GGAGGGGTTTTATGCGATGGAGTTTCCCCACACTGAGTGGGTGGAGACTGAAGTTAGGCCAGCTTGGCAC
TTGATGTAATTCTCCTTGGAATTTGCCCTTTTTGAGTTTGGATCTTGGTTCATTCTCAAGCCTCAGACAG
TGGTTCAAAGTTTTTTTCTTCCATTTCAGGTGTCGTGAGGCTAGCACCGCCACCATGGCAACCATGTCCT
CTGCCCAGCTCATCTCCGCGCCTTCTCTGCAGGCCAAACTGGGTCCCACTGGTCCTCAGGTGGTCCAGGC
CTCTGAGCTTTTCCAGTTTTGGTCTGGAGGATCTGGGCCCCCCTGGAATGTTCCAGATGTGAAGCCATTC
TCACAGACACCGTTCACCTTGTCACTGACTCCCCCATCTACTGACCTCCCAGGGTACGAGCCCCCCCAAG
CCCTCTCACCCCTGCCCCCACCTACCCCATCGCCCCCAGCCTGGCAGGCTCGGGGCCTGGGCACCGCCCG
GTTGCAGCTGGTAGAGTTCTCAGCCTTCGTGGAACCGCCAGATGCAGTTGATTCTTACCAGAGGCACCTG
TTCGTGCACATCAGCCAGCACTGCCCCAGCCCCGGAGCGCCGCCGCTCGAGAGTGTGGACGTCCGGCAGA
TCTACGACAAATTCCCTGAGAAAAAGGGTGGCCTCCGAGAGCTATATGATCGTGGCCCCCCCCATGCCTT
CTTCCTGGTCAAGTTCTGGGCGGACCTGAACTGGGGCCCAAGTGGTGAGGAGGCAGGGGCCGGTGGCAGC
ATCAGCAGTGGTGGCTTCTACGGAGTGAGCAGCCAGTATGAGAGCCTGGAACACATGACCCTCACCTGTT
CCTCCAAGGTCTGCTCTTTTGGCAAGCAGGTGGTGGAGAAGGTGGAGACGGAACGGGCCCAGCTGGAGGA
CGGCAGATTTGTGTACCGCCTGCTGCGCTCGCCCATGTGCGAGTACCTGGTGAATTTCTTGCACAAGTTG
CGGCAGCTGCCTGAGCGATACATGATGAACAGCGTCCTGGAAAACTTCACCATCCTCCAGGTGGTGACAA
ACAGAGACACCCAGGAACTGCTGCTCTGCACCGCCTATGTCTTCGAGGTCTCCACCAGCGAGCGTGGGGC
CCAGCATCACATTTACCGCCTGGTCAGGGACTAGTAATGAACTAGTCCGTAACTTGAAAGTATTTCGATT
TCTTGGCTTTATATATCTTGTGGAAAGGACGATTGAGTGTGTACACAATCGGTAAGACGCGTTAAGTCGA
CAATCAACCTCTGGATTACAAAATTTGTGAAAGATTGACTGGTATTCTTAACTATGTTGCTCCTTTTACG
CTATGTGGATACGCTGCTTTAATGCCTTTGTATCATGCTATTGCTTCCCGTATGGCTTTCATTTTCTCCT
CCTTGTATAAATCCTGGTTGCTGTCTCTTTATGAGGAGTTGTGGCCCGTTGTCAGGCAACGTGGCGTGGT
GTGCACTGTGTTTGCTGACGCAACCCCCACTGGTTGGGGCATTGCCACCACCTGTCAGCTCCTTTCCGGG
ACTTTCGCTTTCCCCCTCCCTATTGCCACGGCGGAACTCATCGCCGCCTGCCTTGCCCGCTGCTGGACAG
GGGCTCGGCTGTTGGGCACTGACAATTCCGTGGTGTTGTCGGGGAAATCATCGTCCTTTCCTTGGCTGCT
CGCCTGTGTTGCCACCTGGATTCTGCGCGGGACGTCCTTCTGCTACGTCCCTTCGGCCCTCAATCCAGCG
GACCTTCCTTCCCGCGGCCTGCTGCCGGCTCTGCGGCCTCTTCCGCGTCTTCGCCTTCGCCCTCAGACGA
GTCGGATCTCCCTTTGGGCCGCCTCCCCGCGTCGACTTTAAGACCAATGACTTACAAGGCAGCTGTAGAT
CTTAGCCACTTTTTAAAAGAAAAGGGGGGACTGGAAGGGCTAATTCACTCCCAACGAAGACAAGATCTGC
TTTTTGCTTGTACTGGGTCTCTCTGGTTAGACCAGATCTGAGCCTGGGAGCTCTCTGGCTAACTAGGGAA
CCCACTGCTTAAGCCTCAATAAAGCTTGCCTTGAGTGCTTCAAGTAGTGTGTGCCCGTCTGTTGTGTGAC
TCTGGTAACTAGAGATCCCTCAGACCCTTTTAGTCAGTGTGGAAAATCTCTAGCAGTACGTATAGTAGTT
CATGTCATCTTATTATTCAGTATTTATAACTTGCAAAGAAATGAATATCAGAGAGTGAGAGGAACTTGTT
TATTGCAGCTTATAATGGTTACAAATAAAGCAATAGCATCACAAATTTCACAAATAAAGCATTTTTTTCA
CTGCATTCTAGTTGTGGTTTGTCCAAACTCATCAATGTATCTTATCATGTCTGGCTCTAGCTATCCCGCC
CCTAACTCCGCCCATCCCGCCCCTAACTCCGCCCAGTTCCGCCCATTCTCCGCCCCATGGCTGACTAATT
TTTTTTATTTATGCAGAGGCCGAGGCCGCCTCGGCCTCTGAGCTATTCCAGAAGTAGTGAGGAGGCTTTT
TTGGAGGCCTAGGGACGTACCCAATTCGCCCTATAGTGAGTCGTATTACGCGCGCTCACTGGCCGTCGTT
TTACAACGTCGTGACTGGGAAAACCCTGGCGTTACCCAACTTAATCGCCTTGCAGCACATCCCCCTTTCG
CCAGCTGGCGTAATAGCGAAGAGGCCCGCACCGATCGCCCTTCCCAACAGTTGCGCAGCCTGAATGGCGA
ATGGG
[124 nt withheld, positions 6656-6779]
C
[91 nt withheld, positions 6781-6871]
A
[49 nt withheld, positions 6873-6921]
CCTTTGACGTTGGAGTCCACGTTCTTT
[37 nt withheld, positions 6949-6985]
ACCCTATCTCGGTCTATTCTTTTGATTTATAAGGGATTTTGCCGATTTCGGCCTATTGGTTAAAAAATGA
GCTGATTTAACAAAAATTTAACGCGAATTTTAACAAAATATTAACGCTTACAATTTAGGTGGCACTTTTC
GGGGAAATGTGCGCGGAACCCCTATTTGTTTATTTTTCTAAATACATTCAAATATGTATCCGCTCATGAG
ACAATAACCCTGATAAATGCTTCAATAATATTGAAAAAGGAAGAGTATGAGTATTCAACATTTCCGTGTC
GCCCTTATTCCCTTTTTTGCGGCATTTTGCCTTCCTGTTTTTGCTCACCCAGAAACGCTGGTGAAAGTAA
AAGATGCTGAAGATCAGTTGGGTGCACGAGTGGGTTACATCGAACTGGATCTCAACAGCGGTAAGATCCT
TGAGAGTTTTCGCCCCGAAGAACGTTTTCCAATGATGAGCACTTTTAAAGTTCTGCTATGTGGCGCGGTA
TTATCCCGTATTGACGCCGGGCAAGAGCAACTCGGTCGCCGCATACACTATTCTCAGAATGACTTGGTTG
AGTACTCACCAGTCACAGAAAAGCATCTTACGGATGGCATGACAGTAAGAGAATTATGCAGTGCTGCCAT
AACCATGAGTGATAACACTGCGGCCAACTTACTTCTGACAACGATCGGAGGACCGAAGGAGCTAACCGCT
TTTTTGCACAACATGGGGGATCATGTAACTCGCCTTGATCGTTGGGAACCGGAGCTGAATGAAGCCATAC
CAAACGACGAGCGTGACACCACGATGCCTGTAGCAATGGCAACAACGTTGCGCAAACTATTAACTGGCGA
ACTACTTACTCTAGCTTCCCGGCAACAATTAATAGACTGGATGGAGGCGGATAAAGTTGCAGGACCACTT
CTGCGCTCGGCCCTTCCGGCTGGCTGGTTTATTGCTGATAAATCTGGAGCCGGTGAGCGTGGGTCTCGCG
GTATCATTGCAGCACTGGGGCCAGATGGTAAGCCCTCCCGTATCGTAGTTATCTACACGACGGGGAGTCA
GGCAACTATGGATGAACGAAATAGACAGATCGCTGAGATAGGTGCCTCACTGATTAAGCATTGGTAACTG
TCAGACCAAGTTTACTCATATATACTTTAGATTGATTTAAAACTTCATTTTTAATTTAAAAGGATCTAGG
TGAAGATCCTTTTTGATAATCTCATGACCAAAATCCCTTAACGTGAGTTTTCGTTCCACTGAGCGTCAGA
CCCCGTAGAAAAGATCAAAGGATCTTCTTGAGATCCTTTTTTTCTGCGCGTAATCTGCTGCTTGCAAACA
AAAAAACCACCGCTACCAGCGGTGGTTTGTTTGCCGGATCAAGAGCTACCAACTCTTTTTCCGAAGGTAA
CTGGCTTCAGCAGAGCGCAGATACCAAATACTGTTCTTCTAGTGTAGCCGTAGTTAGGCCACCACTTCAA
GAACTCTGTAGCACCGCCTACATACCTCGCTCTGCTAATCCTGTTACCAGTGGCTGCTGCCAGTGGCGAT
AAGTCGTGTCTTACCGGGTTGGACTCAAGACGATAGTTACCGGATAAGGCGCAGCGGTCGGGCTGAACGG
GGGGTTCGTGCACACAGCCCAGCTTGGAGCGAACGACCTACACCGAACTGAGATACCTACAGCGTGAGCT
ATGAGAAAGCGCCACGCTTCCCGAAGGGAGAAAGGCGGACAGGTATCCGGTAAGCGGCAGGGTCGGAACA
GGAGAGCGCACGAGGGAGCTTCCAGGGGGAAACGCCTGGTATCTTTATAGTCCTGTCGGGTTTCGCCACC
TCTGACTTGAGCGTCGATTTTTGTGATGCTCGTCAGGGGGGCGGAGCCTATGGAAAAACGCCAGCAACGC
GGCCTTTTTACGGTTCCTGGCCTTTTGCTGGCCTTTTGCTCACATGTTCTTTCCTGCGTTATCCCCTGAT
TCTGTGGATAACCGTATTACCGCCTTTGAGTGAGCTGATACCGCTCGCCGCAGCCGAACGACCGAGCGCA
GCGAGTCAGTGAGCGAGGAAGCGGAAGAGCGCCCAATACGCAAACCGCCTCTCCCCGCGCGTTGGCCGAT
TCATTAATGCAGCTGGCACGACAGGTTTCCCGACTGGAAAGCGGGCAGTGAGCGCAACGCAATTAATGTG
AGTTAGCTCACTCATTAGGCACCCCAGGCTTTACACTTTATGCTTCCGGCTCGTATGTTGTGTGGAATTG
TGAGCGGATAACAATTTCACACAGGAAACAGCTATGACCATGATTACGCCAAGCGCGCAATTAACCCTCA
CTAAAGGGAACAAAAGCTGGAGCTGCAAGC
