>Addgene plasmid #142357 | TFORF2691 | depositor partial sequence | sequence record 279209 | Insert
ACCGCCACCATGGCAACCATGTCCTCTGCCCAGCTCATCTCCGCGCCTTCTCTGCAGGCCAAACTGGGTC
CCACTGGTCCTCAGGTGGTCCAGGCCTCTGAGCTTTTCCAGTTTTGGTCTGGAGGATCTGGGCCCCCCTG
GAATGTTCCAGATGTGAAGCCATTCTCACAGACACCGTTCACCTTGTCACTGACTCCCCCATCTACTGAC
CTCCCAGGGTACGAGCCCCCCCAAGCCCTCTCACCCCTGCCCCCACCTACCCCATCGCCCCCAGCCTGGC
AGGCTCGGGGCCTGGGCACCGCCCGGTTGCAGCTGGTAGAGTTCTCAGCCTTCGTGGAACCGCCAGATGC
AGTTGATTCTTACCAGAGGCACCTGTTCGTGCACATCAGCCAGCACTGCCCCAGCCCCGGAGCGCCGCCG
CTCGAGAGTGTGGACGTCCGGCAGATCTACGACAAATTCCCTGAGAAAAAGGGTGGCCTCCGAGAGCTAT
ATGATCGTGGCCCCCCCCATGCCTTCTTCCTGGTCAAGTTCTGGGCGGACCTGAACTGGGGCCCAAGTGG
TGAGGAGGCAGGGGCCGGTGGCAGCATCAGCAGTGGTGGCTTCTACGGAGTGAGCAGCCAGTATGAGAGC
CTGGAACACATGACCCTCACCTGTTCCTCCAAGGTCTGCTCTTTTGGCAAGCAGGTGGTGGAGAAGGTGG
AGACGGAACGGGCCCAGCTGGAGGACGGCAGATTTGTGTACCGCCTGCTGCGCTCGCCCATGTGCGAGTA
CCTGGTGAATTTCTTGCACAAGTTGCGGCAGCTGCCTGAGCGATACATGATGAACAGCGTCCTGGAAAAC
TTCACCATCCTCCAGGTGGTGACAAACAGAGACACCCAGGAACTGCTGCTCTGCACCGCCTATGTCTTCG
AGGTCTCCACCAGCGAGCGTGGGGCCCAGCATCACATTTACCGCCTGGTCAGGGACTAGTAATGAACTAG
TCCGTAACTTGAAAGTATTTCGATTTCTTGGCTTTATATATCTTGTGGAAAGGACGATTGAGTGTGTACA
CAATCGGTAAG
