>Addgene plasmid #142357 | TFORF2691 | depositor partial sequence | sequence record 279210 | Barcode
TTGAGTGTGTACACAATCGGTAAG
